Addgene plasmid #34240: KHBD00083
Depositing lab: Bart Deplancke. Depositing organization: Swiss Federal Institute of Technology (EPFL). Publication: Automated protein-DNA interaction screening of Drosophila regulatory elements. Korneel Hens, Jean-Daniel Feuz, Alina Isakova, Antonina Lagovitina, Andreas Massouras, Julien Bryois, Patrick Callaerts, Susan E. Celniker, Bart Deplancke. Nat Methods. 2011 Oct 30;8(12):1065-70. 10.1038/nmeth.1763 PubMed 22037703.
Backbone
  Vector backbone: pDONR221
  Backbone manufacturer: Invitrogen
  Backbone size w/o insert (bp): 2536
  Vector type: Gateway Donor Vector
Growth in bacteria
  Bacterial resistance: Kanamycin, 50 μg/mL
  Growth temperature: 37°C
  Growth strain: DH5alpha
  Copy number: High Copy
Gene/Insert
  Gene/Insert name: CG4621 (alt names: FBgn0032321; YL-1)
  Species: D. melanogaster (fly)
  Insert size (bp): 1053
  Entrez Gene: YL-1 (a.k.a. Dmel_CG4621, CG4621, Dmel\CG4621, dYL-1, dYL1)
  Cloning method: Gateway Cloning
  Sequencing primers: 5′ M13F; 3′ M13R
Terms and licenses: Academic/Nonprofit Terms; Industry Terms: Not Available to Industry
Depositor comments: Please note that the ORFs in this collection were cloned open-ended (without a stop codon).
How to cite: KHBD00083 was a gift from Bart Deplancke (Addgene plasmid # 34240)
