[The description below was written by a language model from this plasmid's Addgene catalogue record.]
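Description:
KHBD00083 is a Gateway entry-type clone built in the pDONR221 donor vector backbone, carrying the open reading frame of the Drosophila melanogaster gene CG4621, also known as YL-1 (FBgn0032321). The insert is recorded as 1053 bp in a backbone of about 2.5 kb once the donor cassette has been replaced. The plasmid is a high-copy bacterial construct maintained in standard E. coli cloning strains under kanamycin selection. The insert was introduced by Gateway recombination, which in a pDONR vector normally swaps the counter-selectable donor cassette for the ORF and leaves it flanked by attL sites. No feature table is provided, so these sites and the origin of replication are inferred from the backbone rather than listed in the record. M13 forward and reverse primer sites flank the insert for sequence verification.

The plasmid has no recorded promoter, tag or reporter driving the insert. It is a shuttle clone rather than an expression vector, intended for moving the ORF by LR recombination into destination vectors of choice. The depositor notes that ORFs in this collection were cloned open-ended, without a stop codon, which allows in-frame C-terminal fusions to tags or functional domains supplied by the destination vector. The clone belongs to a collection associated with work on automated protein–DNA interaction screening of Drosophila regulatory elements, which suggests its use as a source of fly coding sequence for building fusion proteins in such assays. The record does not specify the destination vectors or assay format.
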