>Addgene plasmid #34240 | KHBD00083 | depositor partial sequence | sequence record 40807 | KHBD00083 sequence 1053 bps
ATG
[204 nt withheld, positions 4-207]
CAGGAAGAGGCGCCCGAGAAAAAGCGGAAACGCGGTGTCGTTAACACAAAGGCTTATAAGGAAACCAAGC
CTGCAGTCAAAAAGGAAACAAAGGCAACGCCGGCCCTGCACAAGAAACGACCTGGTGGTGGGGTAACGAA
ACGGCGGCCACGTCCACGCTTCACGGTCCTCGATTCCGGCCGCAAATCCATACGCACTTCCACGGCCATC
AAGACACAGGCTACCAAAATACGCCTCAAAGAGTTGGACGATGCCCGCAAGCGCAAAAAGAAGAAGGTGC
GCGTGGAGGACTACATGCCCACGCAGGAGGAGCTGCTGGAGGAGGCCAAAATAACCGAGGAAGAAAACAC
TAAATCTTTGGAGAAATTCCAGAAAATGGAGCTGGAGAAGAAGAAATCACGTCCCACCAAGCGCACGTTC
TCCGGACCCACGATACGCTACCACTCACTAACCATGCCAGCGATGCGAAAGCCCACTCGCGGAGCAAACC
CTGCGGTCGATTCAAAGGATCTTGCTGGGAAGTGCGAACGCACATTCGTTACAATCGAGAACGATTTCAA
TGACAAGGTGTTTCAAAGCCTCTTCCGCCACAAGGCGCCTCCCAAAGCCAGCAATGGCATCTGTCCAATC
ACCAGGCTGCCAGCCCGTTACTTTGACCCGATCACACAGCAGCCATACTACAGCATCCAGGCCTTCAAAA
TTCTGCGCGAAGCCTACTACATGCAGCTGGAACAGCAAGGCGGCGGCAGCGAGCAACCCGAACTGGCCAA
ATGGCTGGAATGGCGCAAGCTGGTCAAGGAGAATCGTCTGAAGGCTTCGGCAGCTGCCAGCAAAAACGGA
GATAAC
