>Addgene plasmid #34240 | KHBD00083 | addgene partial sequence | sequence record 76728 | M13pUC-Fwd 5'-CCCAGTCACGACGTTGTAAAACG-3'
AATAATGATTTTATTTTGACTGATAGTGACCTGTTCGTTGCAACAAATTGATGAGCAATGCTTTTTTATA
ATGCCAACTTTGTACAAAAAAGTTGGCACCATG
[204 nt withheld, positions 104-307]
CAGGAAGAGGCGCCCGAGAAAAAGCGGAAACGCGGTGTCGTTAACACAAAGGCTTATAAGGAAACCAAGC
CTGCAGTCAAAAAGGAAACAAAGGCAACGCCGGCCCTGCACAAGAAACGACCTGNTGGTGGGGTAACGAA
ACGGCGGCCACGTCCACGCTTCACGGTCCTCGATTCCGGCCGCAAATCCATACGCACTTCCACGGCCATC
AAGACACAGGCTACCAAAATACGCCTCAAAGAGTTGGACGATGCCCGCAAGCGCAAAAAGAAGAAGGTGC
GCGTGGAGGACTACATGCCCACGCAGGAGGAGCTGCTGGAGGAGGCCAAAATAACCGAGGAAGAAAACAC
TAAATCTTTGGAGAAATTCCAGAAAATGGAGCTGGAGAAGAAGAAATCACGTCCCACCAAGCGCACGTTC
TCCGGACCCACGATACGCTACCACTCACTAACCATGCCAGCGA
