>Addgene plasmid #34240 | KHBD00083 | addgene partial sequence | sequence record 76730 | M13-rev 5'-CAGGAAACAGCTATGACC-3'
TTTTATTTTGACTGATAGTGACCTGTTCGTTGCAACAAATTGATAAGCAATGCTTTCTTATAATGCCAAC
TTTGTACAAGAAAGTTGGCAAGTTATCTCCGTTTTTGCTGGCAGCTGCCGAAGCCTTCAGACGATTCTCC
TTGACCAGCTTGCGCCATTCCAGCCATTTGGCCAGTTCGGGTTGCTCGCTGCCGCCGCCTTGCTGTTCCA
GCTGCATGTAGTAGGCTTCGCGCAGAATTTTGAAGGCCTGGATGCTGTAGTATGGCTGCTGTGTGATCGG
GTCAAAGTAACGGGCTGGCAGCCTGGTGATTGGACAGATGCCATTGCTGGCTTTGGGAGGCGCCTTGTGG
CGGAAGAGGCTTTGAAACACCTTGTCATTGAAATCGTTCTCGATTGTAACGAATGTGCGTTCGCACTTCC
CAGCAAGATCCTTTGAATCGACCGCAGGGTTTGCTCCGCGAGTGGGCTTTCGCATCGCTGGCATGGTTAG
TGAGTGGTAGCGTATCGTGGGTCCGGAGAACGTGCGCTTGGTGGGACGTGATTTCTTCTTCTCCAGCTCC
ATTTTCTGGAATTTCTCCAAAGATTTAGTGTTTTCTTCCTCGGTTATTTTGGCCTCCTCCAGCAGCTCCT
CCTGCGTGGGCATGTANTCCTCCACGCGCACCTTCTTCTTTTTGCGCTTGCGGGCATCGTCCAAC
